>Addgene plasmid #118645 | pAC1812_pCR8-gCasRx-CUG (control gRNA) | addgene full sequence | sequence record 232510 | Addgene NGS Result
AGCGGAAGAGCGCCCAATACGCAAACCGCCTCTCCCCGCGCGTTGGCCGATTCATTAATGCAGCTGGCAC
GACAGGTTTCCCGACTGGAAAGCGGGCAGTGAGCGCAACGCAATTAATACGCGTACCGCTAGCCAGGAAG
AGTTTGTAGAAACGCAAAAAGGCCATCCGTCAGGATGGCCTTCTGCTTAGTTTGATGCCTGGCAGTTTAT
GGCGGGCGTCCTGCCCGCCACCCTCCGGGCCGTTGCTTCACAACGATCAAATCCGCTCCCGGCGGATTTG
TCCTACTCAGGAGAGCGTTCACCGACAAACAACAGATAAAACGAAAGGCCCAGTATTCCGACTGAGCCTT
TCGTTTTATTTGATGCCTGGCAGTTCCCTACTCTCGCGTTAACGCTAGCATGGATGTTTTCCCAGTCACG
ACGTTGTAAAACGACGGCCAGTCTTAAGCTCGGGCCCCAAATAATGATTTTATTTTGACTGATAGTGACC
TGTTCGTTGCAACAAATTGATGAGCAATGCTTTTTTATAATGCCAACTTTGTACAAAAAAGCAGGCTCCG
AATTCACCGGTGAGGGCCTATTTCCCATGATTCCTTCATATTTGCATATACGATACAAGGCTGTTAGAGA
GATAATTGGAATTAATTTGACTGTAAACACAAAGATATTAGTACAAAATACGTGACGTAGAAAGTAATAA
TTTCTTGGGTAGTTTGCAGTTTTAAAATTATGTTTTAAAATGGACTATCATATGCTTACCGTAACTTGAA
AGTATTTCGATTTCTTGGCTTTATATATCTTGTGGAAAGGACGAAACACCGAACCCCTACCAACTGGTCG
GGGTTTGAAACAGCAGCAGCAGCAGCAGCAGCATTTTTTTGGCGCGCCTTAATTAAGAATTCGACCCAGC
TTTCTTGTACAAAGTTGGCATTATAAAAAATAATTGCTCATCAATTTGTTGCAACGAACAGGTCACTATC
AGTCAAAATAAAATCATTATTTGCCATCCAGCTGATATCCCCTATAGTGAGTCGTATTACATGGTCATAG
CTGTTTCCTGGCAGCTCTGGCCCGTGTCTCAAAATCTCTGATGTTACATTGCACAAGATAAAAATATATC
ATCATGCCTCCTCTAGACCAGCCAGGACAGAAATGCCTCGACTTCGCTGCTACCCAAGGTTGCCGGGTGA
CGCACACCGTGGAAACGGATGAAGGCACGAACCCAGTGGACATAAGCCTGTTCGGTTCGTAAGCTGTAAT
GCAAGTAGCGTATGCGCTCACGCAACTGGTCCAGAACCTTGACCGAACGCAGCGGTGGTAACGGCGCAGT
GGCGGTTTTCATGGCTTGTTATGACTGTTTTTTTGGGGTACAGTCTATGCCTCGGGCATCCAAGCAGCAA
GCGCGTTACGCCGTGGGTCGATGTTTGATGTTATGGAGCAGCAACGATGTTACGCAGCAGGGCAGTCGCC
CTAAAACAAAGTTAAACATTATGAGGGAAGCGGTGATCGCCGAAGTATCGACTCAACTATCAGAGGTAGT
TGGCGTCATCGAGCGCCATCTCGAACCGACGTTGCTGGCCGTACATTTGTACGGCTCCGCAGTGGATGGC
GGCCTGAAGCCACACAGTGATATTGATTTGCTGGTTACGGTGACCGTAAGGCTTGATGAAACAACGCGGC
GAGCTTTGATCAACGACCTTTTGGAAACTTCGGCTTCCCCTGGAGAGAGCGAGATTCTCCGCGCTGTAGA
AGTCACCATTGTTGTGCACGACGACATCATTCCGTGGCGTTATCCAGCTAAGCGCGAACTGCAATTTGGA
GAATGGCAGCGCAATGACATTCTTGCAGGTATCTTCGAGCCAGCCACGATCGACATTGATCTGGCTATCT
TGCTGACAAAAGCAAGAGAACATAGCGTTGCCTTGGTAGGTCCAGCGGCGGAGGAACTCTTTGATCCGGT
TCCTGAACAGGATCTATTTGAGGCGCTAAATGAAACCTTAACGCTATGGAACTCGCCGCCCGACTGGGCT
GGCGATGAGCGAAATGTAGTGCTTACGTTGTCCCGCATTTGGTACAGCGCAGTAACCGGCAAAATCGCGC
CGAAGGATGTCGCTGCCGACTGGGCAATGGAGCGCCTGCCGGCCCAGTATCAGCCCGTCATACTTGAAGC
TAGACAGGCTTATCTTGGACAAGAAGAAGATCGCTTGGCCTCGCGCGCAGATCAGTTGGAAGAATTTGTC
CACTACGTGAAAGGCGAGATCACCAAGGTAGTCGGCAAATAACCCTCGAGCCACCCATGACCAAAATCCC
TTAACGTGAGTTACGCGTCGTTCCACTGAGCGTCAGACCCCGTAGAAAAGATCAAAGGATCTTCTTGAGA
TCCTTTTTTTCTGCGCGTAATCTGCTGCTTGCAAACAAAAAAACCACCGCTACCAGCGGTGGTTTGTTTG
CCGGATCAAGAGCTACCAACTCTTTTTCCGAAGGTAACTGGCTTCAGCAGAGCGCAGATACCAAATACTG
TTCTTCTAGTGTAGCCGTAGTTAGGCCACCACTTCAAGAACTCTGTAGCACCGCCTACATACCTCGCTCT
GCTAATCCTGTTACCAGTGGCTGCTGCCAGTGGCGATAAGTCGTGTCTTACCGGGTTGGACTCAAGACGA
TAGTTACCGGATAAGGCGCAGCGGTCGGGCTGAACGGGGGGTTCGTGCACACAGCCCAGCTTGGAGCGAA
CGACCTACACCGAACTGAGATACCTACAGCGTGAGCTATGAGAAAGCGCCACGCTTCCCGAAGGGAGAAA
GGCGGACAGGTATCCGGTAAGCGGCAGGGTCGGAACAGGAGAGCGCACGAGGGAGCTTCCAGGGGGAAAC
GCCTGGTATCTTTATAGTCCTGTCGGGTTTCGCCACCTCTGACTTGAGCGTCGATTTTTGTGATGCTCGT
CAGGGGGGCGGAGCCTATGGAAAAACGCCAGCAACGCGGCCTTTTTACGGTTCCTGGCCTTTTGCTGGCC
TTTTGCTCACATGTTCTTTCCTGCGTTATCCCCTGATTCTGTGGATAACCGTATTACCGCCTTTGAGTGA
GCTGATACCGCTCGCCGCAGCCGAACGACCGAGCGCAGCGAGTCAGTGAGCGAGGA
Features (pLannotate 1.2.2; 14 found; start..end, strand, type, name):
     10..102     +  CDS            lacI (fragment): lac repressor; lacI; The lac repressor binds to the lac operator to inhibit transcription in E. coli. This inhibition can be relieved by adding lactose or isopropyl-β-D-thiogalactopyranoside (IPTG).
    157..184     -  terminator     rrnB T2 terminator: transcription terminator T2 from the E. coli rrnB gene
    276..362     -  terminator     rrnB T1 terminator: Escherichia coli rrnB; transcription terminator T1 from the E. coli rrnB gene
    406..442     -  CDS            lacZα (fragment): LacZα fragment of β-galactosidase; lacZ fragment
    458..557     +  protein_bind   attL1: mutant version of attL; recombination site for the Gateway® LR reaction LR Clonase™
    572..812     +  promoter       U6 promoter: RNA polymerase III promoter for human U6 snRNA
    822..851     +  misc_RNA       RfxCas13d DR30: 5' processed 30-base direct repeat for an RfxCas13d gRNA (Konermann et al., 2018)
    858..874     -  CDS            Thy1.1 (fragment): mouse GPI-anchored cell surface glycoprotein of the immunoglobulin superfamily This allele of Thy1 is also known as CD90.1.
    904..1003    -  protein_bind   attL2: mutant version of attL; recombination site for the Gateway® LR reaction LR Clonase™
   1021..1039    -  promoter       T7 promoter: promoter for bacteriophage T7 RNA polymerase
   1229..1252    +  promoter       Pc promoter (fragment): intI1 (promoter lies within the coding sequence); class 1 integron promoter
   1428..1484    +  CDS            GmR (fragment): gentamycin acetyltransferase; aacC1; confers resistance to gentamycin
   1491..2282    +  CDS            SmR: aminoglycoside adenylyltransferase (Murphy, 1985); aadA; confers resistance to spectinomycin and streptomycin
   2375..2963    +  rep_origin     ori: high-copy-number ColE1/pMB1/pBR322/pUC origin of replication
