[The description below was written by a language model from this plasmid's Addgene catalogue record and pLannotate feature annotations shown in this document.]
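Description:
pAC1812_pCR8-gCasRx-CUG is a small (about 3.1 kb) Gateway entry plasmid built on the Invitrogen pCR8/GW/TOPO backbone that expresses a control guide RNA for CasRx (RfxCas13d), the RNA-targeting CRISPR effector. It is propagated in E. coli from a high-copy ColE1/pUC-type origin and selected with spectinomycin through the aadA (SmR) aminoglycoside adenylyltransferase gene. The rrnB T1 and T2 terminators upstream of the cloning region are standard backbone elements that insulate the insert from read-through transcription. The short lacI, lacZα, GmR and Pc promoter fragments reported by the annotation are small matches, most likely backbone remnants rather than functional parts.

The payload lies between the attL1 and attL2 recombination sites. It consists of a human U6 RNA polymerase III promoter driving the 30-base processed RfxCas13d direct repeat, followed by a short synthetic spacer that was inserted through BbsI sites destroyed during cloning. The spacer corresponds to a CUG repeat guide. The brief "Thy1.1" hit at that position is almost certainly a chance match to this repetitive spacer rather than a real coding element. A T7 promoter sits just outside attL2, and the insert can be sequenced from flanking M13 primer sites.

The plasmid can be transfected directly into mammalian cells for transient guide expression alongside a separately supplied CasRx protein or CasRx fusion, since no effector is encoded here. The attL sites also allow the U6-guide cassette to be moved into attR destination vectors by an LR reaction. It serves as the control guide in work on CRISPR artificial splicing factors.
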