Addgene plasmid #118645: pAC1812_pCR8-gCasRx-CUG (control gRNA)
Purpose: Transient transfection; Expressed Control (CUG repeat) CasRx gRNA; Gateway Donor
Depositing lab: Albert Cheng. Depositing organization: Jackson Laboratory. Publication: CRISPR artificial splicing factors. Du M, Jillette N, Zhu JJ, Li S, Cheng AW. Nat Commun. 2020 Jun 12;11(1):2973. doi: 10.1038/s41467-020-16806-4. PubMed 32532987.
Backbone
  Vector backbone: pCR8/GW/TOPO
  Backbone manufacturer: Invitrogen
  Vector type: Mammalian Expression, CRISPR
Growth in bacteria
  Bacterial resistance: Spectinomycin, 50 μg/mL
  Growth temperature: 37°C
  Growth strain: NEB Stable
  Copy number: Unknown
Gene/Insert
  Gene/Insert name: gCasRx-CUG
  Species: Synthetic
  Promoter: U6
  Cloning method: Restriction Enzyme; 5′ cloning site BbsI (destroyed during cloning); 3′ cloning site BbsI (destroyed during cloning)
  Sequencing primers: 5′ M13F; 3′ M13R
Terms and licenses: Academic/Nonprofit Terms; Industry Terms: Not Available to Industry
Depositor comments: More info at http://CasFx.org . Please visit https://www.biorxiv.org/content/early/2018/09/30/431064 for bioRxiv preprint.
How to cite: pAC1812_pCR8-gCasRx-CUG (control gRNA) was a gift from Albert Cheng (Addgene plasmid # 118645 ; http://n2t.net/addgene:118645 ; RRID:Addgene_118645)
